Addgene plasmid #111317: pRS314 myc-SNU114
Purpose: myc-SNU114
Depositing lab: Christine Guthrie. Depositing organization: University of California, San Francisco (UCSF). Publication: Genetic analysis reveals a role for the C terminus of the Saccharomyces cerevisiae GTPase Snu114 during spliceosome activation. Brenner TJ, Guthrie C. Genetics. 2005 Jul;170(3):1063-80. doi: 10.1534/genetics.105.042044. Epub 2005 May 23. PubMed 15911574.
Backbone
  Vector backbone: pRS314
  Backbone size w/o insert (bp): 4783
  Total vector size (bp): 8000
  Vector type: Yeast Expression
  Selectable markers: TRP1
Growth in bacteria
  Bacterial resistance: Ampicillin, 100 μg/mL
  Growth temperature: 37°C
  Growth strain: DH5alpha
  Copy number: Low Copy
Gene/Insert
  Gene/Insert name: SNU114 (alt names: GIN10; YKL173W)
  Species: S. cerevisiae (budding yeast)
  Insert size (bp): 3000
  Tag / fusion protein: myc (N terminal on insert)
Terms and licenses: Academic/Nonprofit Terms; Industry Terms: Not Available to Industry
Depositor comments: A single myc epitope was placed immediately after the start codon of SNU114 by inserting the annealed oligos oKD140 (5′-AATTCCCAGAACAAAAATTGATTTCTGAAGAAGATTTGAATA-3′) and oKD141 (5′-GATCTATTCAAATCTTCTTCAGAAATCAATTTTTGTTCTGGG-3′), which have overhanging EcoRI/BglII sites, into the same sites of pTB4. The resulting plasmid was named pTB19.
How to cite: pRS314 myc-SNU114 was a gift from Christine Guthrie (Addgene plasmid # 111317 ; http://n2t.net/addgene:111317 ; RRID:Addgene_111317)
