[The description below was written by a language model from this plasmid's Addgene catalogue record and pLannotate feature annotations shown in this document.]
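Description:
pRS314 myc-SNU114 is a yeast–E. coli shuttle plasmid built on the pRS314 backbone, a centromeric vector for expression in Saccharomyces cerevisiae. In yeast it is maintained through a CEN6/ARS element, which keeps it at roughly chromosomal copy number with stable segregation, and it is selected by the TRP1 auxotrophic marker (with its own promoter) in trp1 strains. In bacteria it replicates from a ColE1/pUC-type origin and confers ampicillin resistance through the bla gene. The backbone also carries the usual pBluescript-derived elements: an f1 origin, lac promoter/operator and lacZα remnants, and T3 and T7 promoters flanking the cloning region. The short RSF ori, lacI, rop and bom hits in the feature table are only fragments and are probably incidental backbone matches rather than functional parts.

The insert is the S. cerevisiae SNU114 gene (also called GIN10, YKL173W). It encodes a GTP-binding component of the U5 snRNP that is required for pre-mRNA splicing. According to the depositor, a single myc epitope was placed immediately after the start codon by ligating annealed oligonucleotides into EcoRI/BglII sites of a parent plasmid. This agrees with the short myc annotation lying just upstream of the SNU114 coding sequence; the "13xMyc fragment" label reflects only a match to one repeat. The record does not name the promoter driving expression. About 300 bp of unannotated sequence sits between the cloning site and the tag, and it may be native upstream sequence, but this is not stated. The sequenced record is 8,300 nt, slightly larger than the approximate catalogue size. The plasmid suits low-copy expression and immunodetection or immunoprecipitation of tagged Snu114, and the associated publication concerns genetic analysis of Snu114's role in spliceosome activation.
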