Features (pLannotate 1.2.2; 21 found; start..end, strand, type, name):
      1..57      +  rep_origin     RSF ori (fragment): Plasmids containing the RSF 1030 origin of replication can be propagated in E. coli cells that contain additional plasmids with compatible origins.
     59..151     +  CDS            lacI (fragment): lac repressor; lacI; The lac repressor binds to the lac operator to inhibit transcription in E. coli. This inhibition can be relieved by adding lactose or isopropyl-β-D-thiogalactopyranoside (IPTG).
    164..185     +  protein_bind   CAP binding site: CAP binding activates transcription in the presence of cAMP. E. coli catabolite activator protein
    200..230     +  promoter       lac promoter: promoter for the E. coli lac operon
    238..254     +  protein_bind   lac operator: The lac repressor binds to the lac operator to inhibit transcription in E. coli. This inhibition can be relieved by adding lactose or isopropyl-β-D-thiogalactopyranoside (IPTG). lac repressor encoded by lacI
    299..317     +  promoter       T3 promoter: promoter for bacteriophage T3 RNA polymerase
    329..351     -  misc_feature   MCS (fragment): pBluescript multiple cloning site
    661..692     +  CDS            13xMyc (fragment): 13 tandem Myc epitope tags
    700..3720    +  CDS            SNU114: SN114_YEAST - Also known as GIN10. Experimental evidence at protein level: Swiss-Prot protein existence level 1. Component of the U5 snRNP complex required for pre-mRNA splicing. Binds GTP. From Saccharomyces cerevisiae (strain ATCC 204508 / S288c) (Baker's yeast).
   3958..3976    -  promoter       T7 promoter: promoter for bacteriophage T7 RNA polymerase
   3979..4136    +  CDS            lacZα (fragment): LacZα fragment of β-galactosidase; lacZ fragment
   4140..4568    +  rep_origin     f1 ori (sequence partly withheld): f1 bacteriophage origin of replication; arrow indicates direction of (+) strand synthesis
   4596..4647    -  misc_feature   bom (fragment): basis of mobility region from pBR322
   4698..5372    -  CDS            TRP1: phosphoribosylanthranilate isomerase, required for tryptophan biosynthesis; S. cerevisiae TRP1; yeast auxotrophic marker
   5373..5520    -  promoter       TRP1 promoter: S. cerevisiae TRP1
   5658..5707    -  misc_feature   bom (fragment): basis of mobility region from pBR322
   5809..5844    -  CDS            rop (fragment): Rop protein, which maintains plasmids at low copy number; rop
   5912..6415    -  misc_feature   CEN/ARS: S. cerevisiae CEN6 centromere fused to an autonomously replicating sequence
   6452..6556    +  promoter       AmpR promoter: bla
   6557..7417    +  CDS            AmpR: β-lactamase; bla; confers resistance to ampicillin, carbenicillin, and related antibiotics
   7588..8176    +  rep_origin     ori: high-copy-number ColE1/pMB1/pBR322/pUC origin of replication
>Addgene plasmid #111317 | pRS314 myc-SNU114 | addgene full sequence | sequence record 214666 | Addgene NGS Result
CCGCTCGCCGCAGCCGAACGACCGAGCGCAGCGAGTCAGTGAGCGAGGAAGCGGAAGAGCGCCCAATACG
CAAACCGCCTCTCCCCGCGCGTTGGCCGATTCATTAATGCAGCTGGCACGACAGGTTTCCCGACTGGAAA
GCGGGCAGTGAGCGCAACGCAATTAATGTGAGTTAGCTCACTCATTAGGCACCCCAGGCTTTACACTTTA
TGCTTCCGGCTCGTATGTTGTGTGGAATTGTGAGCGGATAACAATTTCACACAGGAAACAGCTATGACCA
TGATTACGCCAAGCTCGAAATTAACCCTCACTAAAGGGAACAAAAGCTGGTACCGGGCCCCCCCTCGAGG
TAGCGTATACTCTGGCATTTTTCATTTATTTGACTTATTTTTATTTATTTTATTGTACAATGGCAAACAA
ATACACGGACTGGTATGTTCTTCGTCAAATTGATGATCTGTTCTTTTGGCTTATCCTTATGGGATGATTA
ATGATTGTTAAAGCCTCATTGCGGAAATTTTAATGCCGGAAAGGCCTGAAAAATTTCAAAGTGGCAGAAA
ACAAGGCTTTGGGGCATTACTTGCCAACGGCTGACGATTGCTAGCTGCTTTTACAGAAGCGATACACAAT
AGCTCCTAACATAGCAAAATGGAATTCCCAGAACAAAAATTGATTTCTGAAGAAGATTTGAATAGATCTG
AAGGTGACGATTTATTCGATGAGTTTGGAAATTTGATCGGAGTTGATCCTTTTGACTCGGATGAAGAAGA
AAGTGTGCTGGATGAGCAAGAACAATATCAAACCAATACGTTTGAGGGGAGCGGCAACAACAATGAGATT
GAGAGCAGACAACTTACCTCGTTAGGAAGTAAAAAGGAACTTGGAATTTCCTTAGAGCACCCTTATGGTA
AGGAAGTGGAAGTATTAATGGAAACTAAGAACACACAGTCACCACAGACTCCACTGGTAGAGCCGGTTAC
AGAACGAACAAAGTTGCAAGAGCATACAATTTTTACACAATTAAAAAAAAACATTCCGAAGACTAGATAT
AATCGAGACTATATGTTATCAATGGCTAACATTCCGGAGAGGATAATAAATGTTGGTGTCATTGGACCTC
TTCACTCAGGTAAGACCTCTTTGATGGATCTCCTAGTAATCGACTCACACAAACGCATACCAGATATGTC
TAAGAATGTAGAACTTGGATGGAAACCGCTAAGATACCTGGATAATTTGAAACAAGAGATTGACCGGGGT
CTTTCCATTAAACTTAATGGTTCCACTCTACTCTGCACCGATTTAGAATCCAAGTCTAGAATGATAAACT
TTTTGGATGCACCAGGGCATGTTAATTTTATGGATGAAACGGCAGTCGCACTTGCAGCAAGTGATCTGGT
TTTAATCGTGATAGATGTTGTAGAAGGTGTTACATTTGTGGTAGAGCAATTGATAAAACAAAGTATTAAA
AATAATGTAGCAATGTGTTTTGTTATAAATAAACTCGACAGATTGATTCTAGATTTAAAGTTGCCACCAA
TGGACGCATACTTGAAGTTAAATCATATAATTGCAAATATCAATTCCTTTACGAAGGGAAACGTGTTTTC
ACCAATAGACAATAACATAATATTTGCGTCTACAAAGCTGGGCTTCACATTCACTATCAAGGAATTTGTT
TCTTATTATTACGCCCACTCCATACCTTCTTCTAAGATAGACGACTTTACCACAAGGCTATGGGGTAGCG
TATATTACCATAAAGGTAATTTCAGGACAAAACCATTTGAAAATGTAGAGAAGTACCCGACTTTCGTTGA
ATTTATCCTCATCCCGCTTTATAAAATATTTTCCTACGCTTTATCTATGGAGAAAGATAAATTAAAGAAT
TTGTTAAGGTCTAACTTTAGAGTTAATTTAAGTCAAGAGGCCCTCCAGTACGATCCGCAACCTTTTTTAA
AACACGTTCTACAGTTAATATTTAGGCAACAAACCGGTCTTGTAGATGCGATAACCAGATGTTATCAACC
ATTTGAATTATTCGACAATAAGACAGCTCATCTTTCAATTCCAGGAAAATCTACACCAGAAGGCACTCTT
TGGGCTCATGTACTGAAAACTGTGGATTACGGTGGAGCAGAGTGGTCCCTTGTACGGATATACTCTGGAC
TTTTGAAGAGAGGGGATACAGTACGTATACTTGATACATCACAATCTGAATCTCGCCAAAAAAGACAGTT
GCATGATATCTCAAAGACGGAAACCTCCAACGAAGATGAAGATGAAGATGACGAAACGCCTTCATGTGAG
GTCGAAGAAATTGGCTTATTAGGTGGCAGATATGTCTATCCGGTTCATGAAGCACACAAAGGACAGATAG
TATTAATAAAAGGTATTTCAAGTGCATATATTAAATCCGCGACGTTGTACTCTGTAAAGAGTAAGGAGGA
CATGAAACAGCTAAAATTTTTCAAACCTTTAGATTATATTACCGAGGCAGTTTTCAAAATTGTTCTTCAA
CCTTTACTGCCAAGGGAATTACCCAAGTTATTGGATGCCCTGAACAAAATTTCGAAATACTACCCAGGCG
TTATTATTAAAGTTGAGGAATCTGGAGAACATGTAATACTAGGAAATGGAGAGCTGTATATGGACTGTTT
GTTGTATGATCTAAGAGCGAGTTATGCAAAGATAGAAATTAAAATATCTGATCCTTTAACTGTTTTTTCT
GAAAGTTGCTCAAATGAATCGTTCGCTTCAATACCTGTAAGTAATTCGATATCTCGCCTTGGTGAGGAAA
ATTTACCAGGTCTGTCGATTAGTGTAGCCGCTGAACCAATGGACTCTAAAATGATTCAGGATTTGAGCAG
GAACACATTGGGAAAGGGTCAAAACTGCTTGGATATTGACGGAATAATGGACAACCCAAGGAAACTATCC
AAAATATTGAGAACCGAGTATGGGTGGGATTCGTTGGCATCAAGAAACGTTTGGTCTTTTTATAATGGCA
ACGTGTTGATTAATGATACTTTGCCAGATGAAATCAGTCCTGAATTATTATCCAAATATAAGGAACAAAT
AATACAAGGATTTTACTGGGCTGTAAAAGAGGGGCCTTTGGCAGAAGAACCAATTTATGGTGTACAGTAT
AAATTGTTATCGATCTCAGTACCTTCCGACGTAAACATTGACGTTATGAAAAGTCAAATTATTCCGCTAA
TGAAAAAAGCCTGTTACGTTGGCTTACTGACAGCAATCCCAATTTTATTGGAACCCATCTATGAAGTTGA
CATCACGGTCCACGCCCCCTTGCTGCCAATAGTAGAGGAACTTATGAAGAAGAGACGTGGAAGCAGGATA
TACAAAACAATAAAAGTGGCAGGGACACCATTGTTGGAGGTTCGTGGACAAGTTCCGGTTATTGAATCTG
CAGGATTCGAGACAGATTTGAGATTATCTACGAATGGTCTTGGTATGTGTCAGCTGTACTTTTGGCACAA
GATATGGAGGAAGGTTCCTGGTGATGTTTTGGATAAAGATGCGTTTATTCCAAAATTGAAACCCGCACCT
ATCAACAGTTTAAGTCGTGATTTCGTGATGAAAACAAGAAGGCGGAAGGGTATTTCTACAGGTGGATTTA
TGTCAAATGATGGTCCTACGCTTGAAAAGTATATAAGCGCTGAATTATACGCTCAATTAAGAGAAAATGG
CTTAGTACCGTGAAAATCTTGGCGCATAAGAATTAAGCAATATGTCCACAATATTTTTATTCAGCAGAAT
TTACATATGACTTCGTATTTAGTGATATAACTACTCATCGGGACTGAAAATTTTTTATTTCTGCCTAAAT
ACAGATGAGATGAGCTTTATAGAATTTTACGCTGTTAAAAAGTTAAACGGTAACAAAGCACAGTTAGTTG
AACAACGGTATATAGAGAATGGCGAGCTCCAATTCGCCCTATAGTGAGTCGTATTACAATTCACTGGCCG
TCGTTTTACAACGTCGTGACTGGGAAAACCCTGGCGTTACCCAACTTAATCGCCTTGCAGCACATCCCCC
TTTCGCCAGCTGGCGTAATAGCGAAGAGGCCCGCACCGATCGCCCTTCCCAACAGTTGCGCAGCCTGAAT
GGCGAATGG
[124 nt withheld, positions 4140-4263]
C
[91 nt withheld, positions 4265-4355]
A
[49 nt withheld, positions 4357-4405]
CCTTTGACGTTGGAGTCCACGTTCTTT
[37 nt withheld, positions 4433-4469]
ACCCTATCTCGGTCTATTCTTTTGATTTATAAGGGATTTTGCCGATTTCGGCCTATTGGTTAAAAAATGA
GCTGATTTAACAAAAATTTAACGCGAATTTTAACAAAATATTAACGCTTACAATTTCCTGATGCGGTATT
TTCTCCTTACGCATCTGTGCGGTATTTCACACCGCATAGATCGGCAAGTGCACAAACAATACTTAAATAA
ATACTACTCAGTAATAACCTATTTCTTAGCATTTTTGACGAAATTTGCTATTTTGTTAGAGTCTTTTACA
CCATTTGTCTCCACACCTCCGCTTACATCAACACCAATAACGCCATTTAATCTAAGCGCATCACCAACAT
TTTCTGGCGTCAGTCCACCAGCTAACATAAAATGTAAGCTTTCGGGGCTCTCTTGCCTTCCAACCCAGTC
AGAAATCGAGTTCCAATCCAAAAGTTCACCTGTCCCACCTGCTTCTGAATCAAACAAGGGAATAAACGAA
TGAGGTTTCTGTGAAGCTGCACTGAGTAGTATGTTGCAGTCTTTTGGAAATACGAGTCTTTTAATAACTG
GCAAACCGAGGAACTCTTGGTATTCTTGCCACGACTCATCTCCATGCAGTTGGACGATATCAATGCCGTA
ATCATTGACCAGAGCCAAAACATCCTCCTTAGGTTGATTACGAAACACGCCAACCAAGTATTTCGGAGTG
CCTGAACTATTTTTATATGCTTTTACAAGACTTGAAATTTTCCTTGCAATAACCGGGTCAATTGTTCTCT
TTCTATTGGGCACACATATAATACCCAGCAAGTCAGCATCGGAATCTAGAGCACATTCTGCGGCCTCTGT
GCTCTGCAAGCCGCAAACTTTCACCAATGGACCAGAACTACCTGTGAAATTAATAACAGACATACTCCAA
GCTGCCTTTGTGTGCTTAATCACGTATACTCACGTGCTCAATAGTCACCAATGCCCTCCCTCTTGGCCCT
CTCCTTTTCTTTTTTCGACCGAATTAATTCTTAATCGGCAAAAAAAGAAAAGCTCCGGATCAAGATTGTA
CGTAAGGTGACAAGCTATTTTTCAATAAAGAATATCTTCCACTACTGCCATCTGGCGTCATAACTGCAAA
GTACACATATATTACGATGCTGTTCTATTAAATGCTTCCTATATTATATATATAGTAATGTCGTGATCTA
TGGTGCACTCTCAGTACAATCTGCTCTGATGCCGCATAGTTAAGCCAGCCCCGACACCCGCCAACACCCG
CTGACGCGCCCTGACGGGCTTGTCTGCTCCCGGCATCCGCTTACAGACAAGCTGTGACCGTCTCCGGGAG
CTGCATGTGTCAGAGGTTTTCACCGTCATCACCGAAACGCGCGAGACGAAAGGGCCTCGTGATACGCCTA
TTTTTATAGGTTAATGTCATGATAATAATGGTTTCTTAGACGGATCGCTTGCCTGTAACTTACACGCGCC
TCGTATCTTTTAATGATGGAATAATTTGGGAATTTACTCTGTGTTTATTTATTTTTATGTTTTGTATTTG
GATTTTAGAAAGTAAATAAAGAAGGTAGAAGAGTTACGGAATGAAGAAAAAAAAATAAACAAAGGTTTAA
AAAATTTCAACAAAAAGCGTACTTTACATATATATTTATTAGACAAGAAAAGCAGATTAAATAGATATAC
ATTCGATTAACGATAAGTAAAATGTAAAATCACAGGATTTTCGTGTGTGGTCTTCTACACAGACAAGATG
AAACAATTCGGCATTAATACCTGAGAGCAGGAAGAGCAAGATAAAAGGTAGTATTTGTTGGCGATCCCCC
TAGAGTCTTTTACATCTTCGGAAAACAAAAACTATTTTTTCTTTAATTTCTTTTTTTACTTTCTATTTTT
AATTTATATATTTATATTAAAAAATTTAAATTATAATTATTTTTATAGCACGTGATGAAAAGGACCCAGG
TGGCACTTTTCGGGGAAATGTGCGCGGAACCCCTATTTGTTTATTTTTCTAAATACATTCAAATATGTAT
CCGCTCATGAGACAATAACCCTGATAAATGCTTCAATAATATTGAAAAAGGAAGAGTATGAGTATTCAAC
ATTTCCGTGTCGCCCTTATTCCCTTTTTTGCGGCATTTTGCCTTCCTGTTTTTGCTCACCCAGAAACGCT
GGTGAAAGTAAAAGATGCTGAAGATCAGTTGGGTGCACGAGTGGGTTACATCGAACTGGATCTCAACAGC
GGTAAGATCCTTGAGAGTTTTCGCCCCGAAGAACGTTTTCCAATGATGAGCACTTTTAAAGTTCTGCTAT
GTGGCGCGGTATTATCCCGTATTGACGCCGGGCAAGAGCAACTCGGTCGCCGCATACACTATTCTCAGAA
TGACTTGGTTGAGTACTCACCAGTCACAGAAAAGCATCTTACGGATGGCATGACAGTAAGAGAATTATGC
AGTGCTGCCATAACCATGAGTGATAACACTGCGGCCAACTTACTTCTGACAACGATCGGAGGACCGAAGG
AGCTAACCGCTTTTTTGCACAACATGGGGGATCATGTAACTCGCCTTGATCGTTGGGAACCGGAGCTGAA
TGAAGCCATACCAAACGACGAGCGTGACACCACGATGCCTGTAGCAATGGCAACAACGTTGCGCAAACTA
TTAACTGGCGAACTACTTACTCTAGCTTCCCGGCAACAATTAATAGACTGGATGGAGGCGGATAAAGTTG
CAGGACCACTTCTGCGCTCGGCCCTTCCGGCTGGCTGGTTTATTGCTGATAAATCTGGAGCCGGTGAGCG
TGGGTCTCGCGGTATCATTGCAGCACTGGGGCCAGATGGTAAGCCCTCCCGTATCGTAGTTATCTACACG
ACGGGGAGTCAGGCAACTATGGATGAACGAAATAGACAGATCGCTGAGATAGGTGCCTCACTGATTAAGC
ATTGGTAACTGTCAGACCAAGTTTACTCATATATACTTTAGATTGATTTAAAACTTCATTTTTAATTTAA
AAGGATCTAGGTGAAGATCCTTTTTGATAATCTCATGACCAAAATCCCTTAACGTGAGTTTTCGTTCCAC
TGAGCGTCAGACCCCGTAGAAAAGATCAAAGGATCTTCTTGAGATCCTTTTTTTCTGCGCGTAATCTGCT
GCTTGCAAACAAAAAAACCACCGCTACCAGCGGTGGTTTGTTTGCCGGATCAAGAGCTACCAACTCTTTT
TCCGAAGGTAACTGGCTTCAGCAGAGCGCAGATACCAAATACTGTTCTTCTAGTGTAGCCGTAGTTAGGC
CACCACTTCAAGAACTCTGTAGCACCGCCTACATACCTCGCTCTGCTAATCCTGTTACCAGTGGCTGCTG
CCAGTGGCGATAAGTCGTGTCTTACCGGGTTGGACTCAAGACGATAGTTACCGGATAAGGCGCAGCGGTC
GGGCTGAACGGGGGGTTCGTGCACACAGCCCAGCTTGGAGCGAACGACCTACACCGAACTGAGATACCTA
CAGCGTGAGCTATGAGAAAGCGCCACGCTTCCCGAAGGGAGAAAGGCGGACAGGTATCCGGTAAGCGGCA
GGGTCGGAACAGGAGAGCGCACGAGGGAGCTTCCAGGGGGAAACGCCTGGTATCTTTATAGTCCTGTCGG
GTTTCGCCACCTCTGACTTGAGCGTCGATTTTTGTGATGCTCGTCAGGGGGGCGGAGCCTATGGAAAAAC
GCCAGCAACGCGGCCTTTTTACGGTTCCTGGCCTTTTGCTGGCCTTTTGCTCACATGTTCTTTCCTGCGT
TATCCCCTGATTCTGTGGATAACCGTATTACCGCCTTTGAGTGAGCTGATA
